Addgene plasmid #178241: pLKO_C.HA.VSVg_mCherry-NLS
Purpose: Nuclear Protein Barcode (nPC) for vector/cell tracking. Contains U6 trRNA cassette for sgRNA cloning. Enables spatial detection of CRISPR screens.
Depositing lab: Brian Brown. Depositing organization: Icahn School of Medicine at Mount Sinai. Publication: Spatial CRISPR genomics identifies regulators of the tumor microenvironment. Dhainaut M, Rose SA, Akturk G, Wroblewska A, Nielsen SR, Park ES, Buckup M, Roudko V, Pia L, Sweeney R, Le Berichel J, Wilk CM, Bektesevic A, Lee BH, Bhardwaj N, Rahman AH, Baccarini A, Gnjatic S, Pe'er D, Merad M, Brown BD. Cell. 2022 Mar 10. pii: S0092-8674(22)00195-7. doi: 10.1016/j.cell.2022.02.015. PubMed 35290801.
Backbone
  Vector backbone: pLKO
  Backbone size w/o insert (bp): 9000
  Vector type: Lentiviral
Growth in bacteria
  Bacterial resistance: Ampicillin, 100 μg/mL
  Growth temperature: 37°C
  Growth strain: NEB Stable
  Copy number: High Copy
Gene/Insert
  Gene/Insert name: nPC Tagged mCherry-NLS
  Species: H. sapiens (human)
  Insert size (bp): 1000
  Promoter: eF1a
  Tag / fusion protein: C.HA.VSVg (N terminal on insert); Nuclear Localization Signal (C terminal on insert)
  Cloning method: Restriction Enzyme; 5′ cloning site unknown (unknown if destroyed)
  Sequencing primers: 5′ cctttttgagtttggatcttggttcat
Terms and licenses: Academic/Nonprofit Terms; Industry Terms: Not Available to Industry
Depositor comments: Please visit https://www.biorxiv.org/content/10.1101/2021.07.13.451021v1 for bioRxiv preprint.
How to cite: pLKO_C.HA.VSVg_mCherry-NLS was a gift from Brian Brown (Addgene plasmid # 178241 ; http://n2t.net/addgene:178241 ; RRID:Addgene_178241)
