[The description below was written by a language model from this plasmid's Addgene catalogue record and pLannotate feature annotations shown in this document.]
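Description:
pLKO_C.HA.VSVg_mCherry-NLS is a lentiviral transfer plasmid built on a pLKO backbone that combines a guide RNA expression cassette with a nuclear protein barcode for tracking transduced cells. It is propagated in E. coli as a high-copy plasmid through a ColE1/pUC-type origin and selected with ampicillin via the β-lactamase gene. An f1 origin, an SV40 origin and remnants of the lac region, together with T3 and T7 promoters, are carried over from the parental cloning vector. The viral portion has a third-generation layout. An RSV promoter drives a truncated HIV-1 5' LTR, followed by the Ψ packaging signal with a short gag fragment, the RRE for Rev-dependent export, a cPPT/CTS, a WPRE and a truncated 3' LTR followed by an SV40 polyadenylation signal. Packaging functions are therefore expected to be supplied in trans.

Two expression units lie between the LTRs. A human U6 RNA polymerase III promoter sits immediately upstream of the S. pyogenes Cas9 guide RNA scaffold, forming the site into which an sgRNA spacer is cloned. No Cas9 gene is annotated, so the nuclease must come from another source. Downstream, the EF-1α promoter drives mCherry carrying an N-terminal combination of epitope tags recorded as C, HA and VSVg, and a C-terminal nuclear localization signal. The automated annotation detects only the HA element and mCherry, not the other tags or the NLS. The specific epitope combination acts as an antibody-detectable barcode concentrated in the nucleus. Pairing each barcode with a particular guide lets the CRISPR perturbation in a cell be read out by imaging in intact tissue, which supports spatially resolved CRISPR screens and vector or cell tracking.
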