Features (pLannotate 1.2.2; 30 found; start..end, strand, type, name):
     79..183     +  promoter       AmpR promoter: bla
    184..1044    +  CDS            AmpR: β-lactamase; bla; confers resistance to ampicillin, carbenicillin, and related antibiotics
   1215..1803    +  rep_origin     ori: high-copy-number ColE1/pMB1/pBR322/pUC origin of replication
   1986..2078    +  CDS            lacI (fragment): lac repressor; lacI; The lac repressor binds to the lac operator to inhibit transcription in E. coli. This inhibition can be relieved by adding lactose or isopropyl-β-D-thiogalactopyranoside (IPTG).
   2091..2112    +  protein_bind   CAP binding site: CAP binding activates transcription in the presence of cAMP. E. coli catabolite activator protein
   2127..2157    +  promoter       lac promoter: promoter for the E. coli lac operon
   2165..2181    +  protein_bind   lac operator: The lac repressor binds to the lac operator to inhibit transcription in E. coli. This inhibition can be relieved by adding lactose or isopropyl-β-D-thiogalactopyranoside (IPTG). lac repressor encoded by lacI
   2226..2244    +  promoter       T3 promoter: promoter for bacteriophage T3 RNA polymerase
   2272..2498    +  promoter       RSV promoter: Rous sarcoma virus enhancer/promoter
   2499..2679    +  LTR            5' LTR (truncated): truncated 5' long terminal repeat (LTR) from HIV-1
   2726..2851    +  misc_feature   HIV-1 Ψ: packaging signal of human immunodeficiency virus type 1
   2835..3198    +  CDS            HIV-1 gag (fragment): gag protein from human immunodeficiency virus 1; gag
   3344..3577    +  misc_feature   RRE: The Rev response element (RRE) of HIV-1 allows for Rev-dependent mRNA export from the nucleus to the cytoplasm.
   3954..4054    +  CDS            Rev (fragment): human immunodeficiency virus 1 (HIV-1) Rev protein; rev; enhances nuclear export of unspliced and incompletely spliced viral mRNAs
   4104..4344    +  promoter       U6 promoter: RNA polymerase III promoter for human U6 snRNA
   4371..4446    +  misc_RNA       gRNA scaffold: guide RNA scaffold for the Streptococcus pyogenes CRISPR/Cas9 system
   4494..4611    +  misc_feature   cPPT/CTS: central polypurine tract and central termination sequence of HIV-1
   4678..4744    +  CDS            small t antigen (fragment): SV40 (simian virus 40) small t antigen
   4751..5929    +  promoter       EF-1α promoter: strong constitutive promoter for human elongation factor EF-1α
   5946..5971    +  misc_feature   MCS (fragment): multiple cloning site
   6044..6070    +  CDS            3xHA (fragment): three tandem HA epitope tags
   6131..6838    +  CDS            mCherry: mCherry is a basic (constitutively fluorescent) red fluorescent protein published in 2004, derived from Discosoma sp.. It is reported to be a very rapidly-maturing monomer with low acid sensitivity.
   6908..7496    +  misc_feature   WPRE: woodchuck hepatitis virus posttranscriptional regulatory element
   7501..7638    +  CDS            nef (fragment): NEF_HV1LA - Experimental evidence at protein level: Swiss-Prot protein existence level 1. Extracellular Nef protein targets CD4(+) T-lymphocytes for apoptosis by interacting with CXCR4 surface receptors. From Human immunodeficiency virus type 1 group M subtype B (isolate Lai) (HIV-1).
   7624..7804    +  LTR            5' LTR (truncated): truncated 5' long terminal repeat (LTR) from HIV-1
   7876..7997    +  polyA_signal   SV40 poly(A) signal: SV40 polyadenylation signal
   8037..8172    +  rep_origin     SV40 ori: SV40 origin of replication
   8193..8211    -  promoter       T7 promoter: promoter for bacteriophage T7 RNA polymerase
   8219..8374    +  CDS            lacZα (fragment): LacZα fragment of β-galactosidase; lacZ fragment
   8379..26      +  rep_origin     f1 ori (across the origin) (sequence partly withheld): f1 bacteriophage origin of replication; arrow indicates direction of (+) strand synthesis
>Addgene plasmid #178241 | pLKO_C.HA.VSVg_mCherry-NLS | addgene full sequence | sequence record 352841 | Addgene NGS Result
GATTTAACAAAAATTTAACGCGAATTTTAACAAAATATTAACGCTTACAATTTAGGTGGCACTTTTCGGG
GAAATGTGCGCGGAACCCCTATTTGTTTATTTTTCTAAATACATTCAAATATGTATCCGCTCATGAGACA
ATAACCCTGATAAATGCTTCAATAATATTGAAAAAGGAAGAGTATGAGTATTCAACATTTCCGTGTCGCC
CTTATTCCCTTTTTTGCGGCATTTTGCCTTCCTGTTTTTGCTCACCCAGAAACGCTGGTGAAAGTAAAAG
ATGCTGAAGATCAGTTGGGTGCACGAGTGGGTTACATCGAACTGGATCTCAACAGCGGTAAGATCCTTGA
GAGTTTTCGCCCCGAAGAACGTTTTCCAATGATGAGCACTTTTAAAGTTCTGCTATGTGGCGCGGTATTA
TCCCGTATTGACGCCGGGCAAGAGCAACTCGGTCGCCGCATACACTATTCTCAGAATGACTTGGTTGAGT
ACTCACCAGTCACAGAAAAGCATCTTACGGATGGCATGACAGTAAGAGAATTATGCAGTGCTGCCATAAC
CATGAGTGATAACACTGCGGCCAACTTACTTCTGACAACGATCGGAGGACCGAAGGAGCTAACCGCTTTT
TTGCACAACATGGGGGATCATGTAACTCGCCTTGATCGTTGGGAACCGGAGCTGAATGAAGCCATACCAA
ACGACGAGCGTGACACCACGATGCCTGTAGCAATGGCAACAACGTTGCGCAAACTATTAACTGGCGAACT
ACTTACTCTAGCTTCCCGGCAACAATTAATAGACTGGATGGAGGCGGATAAAGTTGCAGGACCACTTCTG
CGCTCGGCCCTTCCGGCTGGCTGGTTTATTGCTGATAAATCTGGAGCCGGTGAGCGTGGGTCTCGCGGTA
TCATTGCAGCACTGGGGCCAGATGGTAAGCCCTCCCGTATCGTAGTTATCTACACGACGGGGAGTCAGGC
AACTATGGATGAACGAAATAGACAGATCGCTGAGATAGGTGCCTCACTGATTAAGCATTGGTAACTGTCA
GACCAAGTTTACTCATATATACTTTAGATTGATTTAAAACTTCATTTTTAATTTAAAAGGATCTAGGTGA
AGATCCTTTTTGATAATCTCATGACCAAAATCCCTTAACGTGAGTTTTCGTTCCACTGAGCGTCAGACCC
CGTAGAAAAGATCAAAGGATCTTCTTGAGATCCTTTTTTTCTGCGCGTAATCTGCTGCTTGCAAACAAAA
AAACCACCGCTACCAGCGGTGGTTTGTTTGCCGGATCAAGAGCTACCAACTCTTTTTCCGAAGGTAACTG
GCTTCAGCAGAGCGCAGATACCAAATACTGTTCTTCTAGTGTAGCCGTAGTTAGGCCACCACTTCAAGAA
CTCTGTAGCACCGCCTACATACCTCGCTCTGCTAATCCTGTTACCAGTGGCTGCTGCCAGTGGCGATAAG
TCGTGTCTTACCGGGTTGGACTCAAGACGATAGTTACCGGATAAGGCGCAGCGGTCGGGCTGAACGGGGG
GTTCGTGCACACAGCCCAGCTTGGAGCGAACGACCTACACCGAACTGAGATACCTACAGCGTGAGCTATG
AGAAAGCGCCACGCTTCCCGAAGGGAGAAAGGCGGACAGGTATCCGGTAAGCGGCAGGGTCGGAACAGGA
GAGCGCACGAGGGAGCTTCCAGGGGGAAACGCCTGGTATCTTTATAGTCCTGTCGGGTTTCGCCACCTCT
GACTTGAGCGTCGATTTTTGTGATGCTCGTCAGGGGGGCGGAGCCTATGGAAAAACGCCAGCAACGCGGC
CTTTTTACGGTTCCTGGCCTTTTGCTGGCCTTTTGCTCACATGTTCTTTCCTGCGTTATCCCCTGATTCT
GTGGATAACCGTATTACCGCCTTTGAGTGAGCTGATACCGCTCGCCGCAGCCGAACGACCGAGCGCAGCG
AGTCAGTGAGCGAGGAAGCGGAAGAGCGCCCAATACGCAAACCGCCTCTCCCCGCGCGTTGGCCGATTCA
TTAATGCAGCTGGCACGACAGGTTTCCCGACTGGAAAGCGGGCAGTGAGCGCAACGCAATTAATGTGAGT
TAGCTCACTCATTAGGCACCCCAGGCTTTACACTTTATGCTTCCGGCTCGTATGTTGTGTGGAATTGTGA
GCGGATAACAATTTCACACAGGAAACAGCTATGACCATGATTACGCCAAGCGCGCAATTAACCCTCACTA
AAGGGAACAAAAGCTGGAGCTGCAAGCTTAATGTAGTCTTATGCAATACTCTTGTAGTCTTGCAACATGG
TAACGATGAGTTAGCAACATGCCTTACAAGGAGAGAAAAAGCACCGTGCATGGCGATTGGTGGAAGTAAG
GTGGTACGATCGTGCCTTATTAGGAAGGCAACAGACGGGTCTGACATGGATTGGACGAACCACTGAATTG
CCGCATTGCAGAGATATTGTATTTAAGTGCCTAGCTCGATACATAAACGGGTCTCTCTGGTTAGACCAGA
TCTGAGCCTGGGAGCTCTCTGGCTAACTAGGGAACCCACTGCTTAAGCCTCAATAAAGCTTGCCTTGAGT
GCTTCAAGTAGTGTGTGCCCGTCTGTTGTGTGACTCTGGTAACTAGAGATCCCTCAGACCCTTTTAGTCA
GTGTGGAAAATCTCTAGCAGTGGCGCCCGAACAGGGACTTGAAAGCGAAAGGGAAACCAGAGGAGCTCTC
TCGACGCAGGACTCGGCTTGCTGAAGCGCGCACGGCAAGAGGCGAGGGGCGGCGACTGGTGAGTACGCCA
AAAATTTTGACTAGCGGAGGCTAGAAGGAGAGAGATGGGTGCGAGAGCGTCAGTATTAAGCGGGGGAGAA
TTAGATCGCGATGGGAAAAAATTCGGTTAAGGCCAGGGGGAAAGAAAAAATATAAATTAAAACATATAGT
ATGGGCAAGCAGGGAGCTAGAACGATTCGCAGTTAATCCTGGCCTGTTAGAAACATCAGAAGGCTGTAGA
CAAATACTGGGACAGCTACAACCATCCCTTCAGACAGGATCAGAAGAACTTAGATCATTATATAATACAG
TAGCAACCCTCTATTGTGTGCATCAAAGGATAGAGATAAAAGACACCAAGGAAGCTTTAGACAAGATAGA
GGAAGAGCAAAACAAAAGTAAGACCACCGCACAGCAAGCGGCCGCTGATCTTCAGACCTGGAGGAGGAGA
TATGAGGGACAATTGGAGAAGTGAATTATATAAATATAAAGTAGTAAAAATTGAACCATTAGGAGTAGCA
CCCACCAAGGCAAAGAGAAGAGTGGTGCAGAGAGAAAAAAGAGCAGTGGGAATAGGAGCTTTGTTCCTTG
GGTTCTTGGGAGCAGCAGGAAGCACTATGGGCGCAGCGTCAATGACGCTGACGGTACAGGCCAGACAATT
ATTGTCTGGTATAGTGCAGCAGCAGAACAATTTGCTGAGGGCTATTGAGGCGCAACAGCATCTGTTGCAA
CTCACAGTCTGGGGCATCAAGCAGCTCCAGGCAAGAATCCTGGCTGTGGAAAGATACCTAAAGGATCAAC
AGCTCCTGGGGATTTGGGGTTGCTCTGGAAAACTCATTTGCACCACTGCTGTGCCTTGGAATGCTAGTTG
GAGTAATAAATCTCTGGAACAGATTTGGAATCACACGACCTGGATGGAGTGGGACAGAGAAATTAACAAT
TACACAAGCTTAATACACTCCTTAATTGAAGAATCGCAAAACCAGCAAGAAAAGAATGAACAAGAATTAT
TGGAATTAGATAAATGGGCAAGTTTGTGGAATTGGTTTAACATAACAAATTGGCTGTGGTATATAAAATT
ATTCATAATGATAGTAGGAGGCTTGGTAGGTTTAAGAATAGTTTTTGCTGTACTTTCTATAGTGAATAGA
GTTAGGCAGGGATATTCACCATTATCGTTTCAGACCCACCTCCCAACCCCGAGGGGACCCGACAGGCCCG
AAGGAATAGAAGAAGAAGGTGGAGAGAGAGACAGAGACAGATCCATTCGATTAGTGAACGGATCTCGACG
GTATCGATCACGAGACTAGTATCGAGCGGCCGCCCCCTTCACCGAGGGCCTATTTCCCATGATTCCTTCA
TATTTGCATATACGATACAAGGCTGTTAGAGAGATAATTGGAATTAATTTGACTGTAAACACAAAGATAT
TAGTACAAAATACGTGACGTAGAAAGTAATAATTTCTTGGGTAGTTTGCAGTTTTAAAATTATGTTTTAA
AATGGACTATCATATGCTTACCGTAACTTGAAAGTATTTCGATTTCTTGGCTTTATATATCTTGTGGAAA
GGACGAAACACCGGGTCTTCGAGAAGACCTGTTTTAGAGCTAGAAATAGCAAGTTAAAATAAGGCTAGTC
CGTTATCAACTTGAAAAAGTGGCACCGAGTCGGTGCTTTTTTTAATTCTCGACCTCGAGACAAATGGCAG
TATTCATCCACAATTTTAAAAGAAAAGGGGGGATTGGGGGGTACAGTGCAGGGGAAAGAATAGTAGACAT
AATAGCAACAGACATACAAACTAAAGAATTACAAAAACAAATTACAAAAATTCAAAATTTTCGGGTTTAT
TACAGGGACAGCAGAGATCCACTTTGGCCGCGGCTCGAGGCGATAAGCTTTGCAAAGATGGATAAAGTTT
TAAACAGAGAGGAATCTTTGCAGCTAATGGACCTTCTAGGTCTTGAAAGGAGTGGGAATTGGCTCCGGTG
CCCGTCAGTGGGCAGAGCGCACATCGCCCACAGTCCCCGAGAAGTTGGGGGGAGGGGTCGGCAATTGAAC
CGGTGCCTAGAGAAGGTGGCGCGGGGTAAACTGGGAAAGTGATGTCGTGTACTGGCTCCGCCTTTTTCCC
GAGGGTGGGGGAGAACCGTATATAAGTGCAGTAGTCGCCGTGAACGTTCTTTTTCGCAACGGGTTTGCCG
CCAGAACACAGGTAAGTGCCGTGTGTGGTTCCCGCGGGCCTGGCCTCTTTACGGGTTATGGCCCTTGCGT
GCCTTGAATTACTTCCACCTGGCTGCAGTACGTGATTCTTGATCCCGAGCTTCGGGTTGGAAGTGGGTGG
GAGAGTTCGAGGCCTTGCGCTTAAGGAGCCCCTTCGCCTCGTGCTTGAGTTGAGGCCTGGCCTGGGCGCT
GGGGCCGCCGCGTGCGAATCTGGTGGCACCTTCGCGCCTGTCTCGCTGCTTTCGATAAGTCTCTAGCCAT
TTAAAATTTTTGATGACCTGCTGCGACGCTTTTTTTCTGGCAAGATAGTCTTGTAAATGCGGGCCAAGAT
CTGCACACTGGTATTTCGGTTTTTGGGGCCGCGGGCGGCGACGGGGCCCGTGCGTCCCAGCGCACATGTT
CGGCGAGGCGGGGCCTGCGAGCGCGGCCACCGAGAATCGGACGGGGGTAGTCTCAAGCTGGCCGGCCTGC
TCTGGTGCCTGGCCTCGCGCCGCCGTGTATCGCCCCGCCCTGGGCGGCAAGGCTGGCCCGGTCGGCACCA
GTTGCGTGAGCGGAAAGATGGCCGCTTCCCGGCCCTGCTGCAGGGAGCTCAAAATGGAGGACGCGGCGCT
CGGGAGAGCGGGCGGGTGAGTCACCCACACAAAGGAAAAGGGCCTTTCCGTCCTCAGCCGTCGCTTCATG
TGACTCCACGGAGTACCGGGCGCCGTCCAGGCACCTCGATTAGTTCTCGAGCTTTTGGAGTACGTCGTCT
TTAGGTTGGGGGGAGGGGTTTTATGCGATGGAGTTTCCCCACACTGAGTGGGTGGAGACTGAAGTTAGGC
CAGCTTGGCACTTGATGTAATTCTCCTTGGAATTTGCCCTTTTTGAGTTTGGATCTTGGTTCATTCTCAA
GCCTCAGACAGTGGTTCAAAGTTTTTTTCTTCCATTTCAGGTGTCGTGAGGAATTCTGCAGTCGATCGAC
GGTACCGCGGGCCCGGGATCCACGGTCGCCACCATGGGCGAGGACCAGGTGGACCCCAGGCTGATCGACG
GCAAGGGAGGAGGCGGGGGAGGGTACCCATACGATGTGCCAGATTACGCTGGAGGAGGCGGGGGAGGGTA
TACAGATATCGAAATGAATAGACTCGGAAAGGGCATGCTGATGGTGAGCAAGGGCGAGGAGGATAACATG
GCCATCATCAAGGAGTTCATGCGCTTCAAGGTGCACATGGAGGGCTCCGTGAACGGCCACGAGTTCGAGA
TCGAGGGCGAGGGCGAGGGCCGCCCCTACGAGGGCACCCAGACCGCCAAGCTGAAGGTGACCAAGGGTGG
CCCCCTGCCCTTCGCCTGGGACATCCTGTCCCCTCAGTTCATGTACGGCTCCAAGGCCTACGTGAAGCAC
CCCGCCGACATCCCCGACTACTTGAAGCTGTCCTTCCCCGAGGGCTTCAAGTGGGAGCGCGTGATGAACT
TCGAGGACGGCGGCGTGGTGACCGTGACCCAGGACTCCTCCCTGCAGGACGGCGAGTTCATCTACAAGGT
GAAGCTGCGCGGCACCAACTTCCCCTCCGACGGCCCCGTAATGCAGAAGAAGACCATGGGCTGGGAGGCC
TCCTCCGAGCGGATGTACCCCGAGGACGGCGCCCTGAAGGGCGAGATCAAGCAGAGGCTGAAGCTGAAGG
ACGGCGGCCACTACGACGCTGAGGTCAAGACCACCTACAAGGCCAAGAAGCCCGTGCAGCTGCCCGGCGC
CTACAACGTCAACATCAAGTTGGACATCACCTCCCACAACGAGGACTACACCATCGTGGAACAGTACGAA
CGCGCCGAGGGCCGCCACTCCACCGGCGGCATGGACGAGCTGTACAAGAAACGGCCAGCCGAGGATATGG
AGGAAGAACAAGCCTTTAAACGATCTCGATAAAGCGGCCGCGTCGACAATCAACCTCTGGATTACAAAAT
TTGTGAAAGATTGACTGGTATTCTTAACTATGTTGCTCCTTTTACGCTATGTGGATACGCTGCTTTAATG
CCTTTGTATCATGCTATTGCTTCCCGTATGGCTTTCATTTTCTCCTCCTTGTATAAATCCTGGTTGCTGT
CTCTTTATGAGGAGTTGTGGCCCGTTGTCAGGCAACGTGGCGTGGTGTGCACTGTGTTTGCTGACGCAAC
CCCCACTGGTTGGGGCATTGCCACCACCTGTCAGCTCCTTTCCGGGACTTTCGCTTTCCCCCTCCCTATT
GCCACGGCGGAACTCATCGCCGCCTGCCTTGCCCGCTGCTGGACAGGGGCTCGGCTGTTGGGCACTGACA
ATTCCGTGGTGTTGTCGGGGAAGCTGACGTCCTTTCCATGGCTGCTCGCCTGTGTTGCCACCTGGATTCT
GCGCGGGACGTCCTTCTGCTACGTCCCTTCGGCCCTCAATCCAGCGGACCTTCCTTCCCGCGGCCTGCTG
CCGGCTCTGCGGCCTCTTCCGCATCTTCGCCTTCGCCCTCAGACGAGTCGGATCTCCCTTTGGGCCGCCT
CCCCGCCTGGGTACCTTTAAGACCAATGACTTACAAGGCAGCTGTAGATCTTAGCCACTTTTTAAAAGAA
AAGGGGGGACTGGAAGGGCTAATTCACTCCCAACGAAGATAAGATCTGCTTTTTGCTTGTACTGGGTCTC
TCTGGTTAGACCAGATCTGAGCCTGGGAGCTCTCTGGCTAACTAGGGAACCCACTGCTTAAGCCTCAATA
AAGCTTGCCTTGAGTGCTTCAAGTAGTGTGTGCCCGTCTGTTGTGTGACTCTGGTAACTAGAGATCCCTC
AGACCCTTTTAGTCAGTGTGGAAAATCTCTAGCAGTAGTAGTTCATGTCATCTTATTATTCAGTATTTAT
AACTTGCAAAGAAATGAATATCAGAGAGTGAGAGGAACTTGTTTATTGCAGCTTATAATGGTTACAAATA
AAGCAATAGCATCACAAATTTCACAAATAAAGCATTTTTTTCACTGCATTCTAGTTGTGGTTTGTCCAAA
CTCATCAATGTATCTTATCATGTCTGGCTCTAGCTATCCCGCCCCTAACTCCGCCCATCCCGCCCCTAAC
TCCGCCCAGTTCCGCCCATTCTCCGCCCCATGGCTGACTAATTTTTTTTATTTATGCAGAGGCCGAGGCC
GCCTCGGCCTCTGAGCTATTCCAGAAGTAGTGAGGAGGCTTTTTTGGAGGCCTAGGGACGTACCCAATTC
GCCCTATAGTGAGTCGTATTACGCGCGCTCACTGGCCGTCGTTTTACAACGTCGTGACTGGGAAAACCCT
GGCGTTACCCAACTTAATCGCCTTGCAGCACATCCCCCTTTCGCCAGCTGGCGTAATAGCGAAGAGGCCC
GCACCGATCGCCCTTCCCAACAGTTGCGCAGCCTGAATGGCGAATGGG
[124 nt withheld, positions 8379-8502]
C
[91 nt withheld, positions 8504-8594]
A
[49 nt withheld, positions 8596-8644]
CCTTTGACGTTGGAGTCCACGTTCTTT
[37 nt withheld, positions 8672-8708]
ACCCTATCTCGGTCTATTCTTTTGATTTATAAGGGATTTTGCCGATTTCGGCCTATTGGTTAAAAAATGA
GCT
